Addgene plasmid #233270: pAAV-CMV-GFP-pA U6 shRNA (Rat NPAS4 #1)
Purpose: To express GFP from a CMV promoter and to express and shRNA targeting Rat Npas4
Depositing lab: Jonathan Ploski & Glenn Schafe. Depositing organization: Yale University. Publication: The neuronal PAS domain protein 4 (Npas4) is required for new and reactivated fear memories. Ploski JE, Monsey MS, Nguyen T, DiLeone RJ, Schafe GE. PLoS One. 2011;6(8):e23760. doi: 10.1371/journal.pone.0023760. Epub 2011 Aug 22. PubMed 21887312.
Backbone
  Vector backbone: pCMV-MCS AAV
  Vector type: AAV
Growth in bacteria
  Bacterial resistance: Ampicillin, 100 μg/mL
  Growth temperature: 37°C
  Growth strain: NEB Stable
  Copy number: High Copy
Gene/Insert
  Gene/Insert name: GFP and shRNA targeting Rat NPAS4
  gRNA/shRNA sequence: Unknown
  Species: R. norvegicus (rat)
  Entrez Gene: Npas4 (a.k.a. Nxf)
  Tag / fusion protein: GFP (N terminal on backbone)
  Cloning method: Restriction Enzyme; 5′ cloning site SapI (unknown if destroyed); 3′ cloning site XbaI (unknown if destroyed)
Terms and licenses: Academic/Nonprofit Terms; Industry Terms: Not Available to Industry
How to cite: pAAV-CMV-GFP-pA U6 shRNA (Rat NPAS4 #1) was a gift from Jonathan Ploski & Glenn Schafe (Addgene plasmid # 233270 ; http://n2t.net/addgene:233270 ; RRID:Addgene_233270)
