[The description below was written by a language model from this plasmid's Addgene catalogue record and pLannotate feature annotations shown in this document.]
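Description:
pAAV-CMV-GFP-pA U6 shRNA (Rat NPAS4 #1) is an adeno-associated virus transfer plasmid of about 6 kb, built on the pCMV-MCS AAV backbone. It is designed to knock down rat Npas4 (also called Nxf) while marking transduced cells with green fluorescence. It is propagated in E. coli as a high-copy plasmid through a ColE1/pUC-type origin and selected with ampicillin via the β-lactamase gene. An f1 phage origin and small remnants of pBR322 rop and bom sequences are also annotated in the backbone. The recombination-reduced growth strain listed fits the presence of AAV2 inverted terminal repeats, which are prone to rearrangement. One ITR is annotated as intact, whereas the other appears only as two short fragments. This may reflect poor sequencing or annotation through the repeat rather than a real deletion.

Two independent expression units lie between the ITRs. In the first, the CMV immediate-early enhancer and promoter drive EGFP. A chimeric leader containing CMV intron A and human β-globin intron fragments sits upstream to improve mRNA processing, and the human growth hormone polyadenylation signal terminates the transcript. In the second, a mouse U6 RNA polymerase III promoter transcribes the short hairpin RNA against Npas4. The hairpin was cloned between SapI and XbaI sites, its sequence is recorded as unknown, and it is not annotated in the feature table. An SV40 poly(A) signal lies near this cassette. The catalogue lists GFP as an N-terminal tag, but it acts here as a separate reporter rather than a fusion partner. When packaged with rep/cap and helper functions, the vector delivers both cassettes to neurons. The associated work used it to test the requirement for Npas4 in fear memory.
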