Features (pLannotate 1.2.2; 19 found; start..end, strand, type, name):
     37..513     -  polyA_signal   hGH poly(A) signal: human growth hormone polyadenylation signal
    566..1285    -  CDS            EGFP: the original enhanced GFP (Yang et al., 1996) mammalian codon-optimized
   1310..1393    -  CDS            HBB (fragment): HBB_ATEBE - Experimental evidence at protein level: Swiss-Prot protein existence level 1. Involved in oxygen transport from the lung to the various peripheral tissues. From Ateles belzebuth (White-bellied spider monkey).
   1391..1737    -  intron         β-globin intron (fragment): internally truncated intron from human β-globin
   1742..1769    -  intron         CMV intron (fragment): modified intron A from human cytomegalovirus (CMV)
   1918..2121    -  promoter       CMV promoter: human cytomegalovirus (CMV) immediate early promoter
   2122..2425    -  enhancer       CMV enhancer: human cytomegalovirus immediate early enhancer
   2536..2563    -  repeat_region  AAV2 ITR (fragment): inverted terminal repeat of adeno-associated virus serotype 2 inverted
   2592..2619    -  repeat_region  AAV2 ITR (fragment): inverted terminal repeat of adeno-associated virus serotype 2 inverted
   2692..3280    -  rep_origin     ori: high-copy-number ColE1/pMB1/pBR322/pUC origin of replication
   3451..4311    -  CDS            AmpR: β-lactamase; bla; confers resistance to ampicillin, carbenicillin, and related antibiotics
   4312..4416    -  promoter       AmpR promoter: bla
   4511..4546    +  CDS            rop (fragment): Rop protein, which maintains plasmids at low copy number; rop
   4648..4697    +  misc_feature   bom (fragment): basis of mobility region from pBR322
   4698..5153    -  rep_origin     f1 ori (sequence partly withheld): f1 bacteriophage origin of replication; arrow indicates direction of (+) strand synthesis
   5172..5223    +  misc_feature   bom (fragment): basis of mobility region from pBR322
   5228..5368    -  repeat_region  AAV2 ITR: inverted terminal repeat of adeno-associated virus serotype 2 inverted
   5482..5616    +  polyA_signal   SV40 poly(A) signal: SV40 polyadenylation signal
   5695..6007    -  promoter       U6 promoter: RNA polymerase III promoter for mouse U6 snRNA (Das et al., 1988)
>Addgene plasmid #233270 | pAAV-CMV-GFP-pA U6 shRNA (Rat NPAS4 #1) | addgene full sequence | sequence record 468744 | Addgene NGS Result
TGGCGCGCCATTGGGCCCGGTTACCTACAAAATCAGAAGGACAGGGAAGGGAGCAGTGGTTCACGCCTGT
AATCCCAGCAATTTGGGAGGCCAAGGTGGGTAGATCACCTGAGATTAGGAGTTGGAGACCAGCCTGGCCA
ATATGGTGAAACCCCGTCTCTACCAAAAAAACAAAAATTAGCTGAGCCTGGTCATGCATGCCTGGAATCC
CAACAACTCGGGAGGCTGAGGCAGGAGAATCGCTTGAACCCAGGAGGCGGAGATTGCAGTGAGCCAAGAT
TGTGCCACTGCACTCCAGCTTGGTTCCCAATAGACCCCGCAGGCCCTACAGGTTGTCTTCCCAACTTGCC
CCTTGCTCCATACCACCCCCCTCCACCCCATAATATTATAGAAGGACACCTAGTCAGACAAAATGATGCA
ACTTAATTTTATTAGGACAAGGCTGGTGGGCACTGGAGTGGCAACTTCCAGGGCCAGGAGAGGCACTGGG
GAGGGGTCACAGGGATGCCACCCGTAGATCTCTCGAGCAGCGCTGCTCGAGGCAAGCTTCTGCAGGTCGG
CCGCTTTACTTGTACAGCTCGTCCATGCCGAGAGTGATCCCGGCGGCGGTCACGAACTCCAGCAGGACCA
TGTGATCGCGCTTCTCGTTGGGGTCTTTGCTCAGGGCGGACTGGGTGCTCAGGTAGTGGTTGTCGGGCAG
CAGCACGGGGCCGTCGCCGATGGGGGTGTTCTGCTGGTAGTGGTCGGCGAGCTGCACGCTGCCGTCCTCG
ATGTTGTGGCGGATCTTGAAGTTCACCTTGATGCCGTTCTTCTGCTTGTCGGCCATGATATAGACGTTGT
GGCTGTTGTAGTTGTACTCCAGCTTGTGCCCCAGGATGTTGCCGTCCTCCTTGAAGTCGATGCCCTTCAG
CTCGATGCGGTTCACCAGGGTGTCGCCCTCGAACTTCACCTCGGCGCGGGTCTTGTAGTTGCCGTCGTCC
TTGAAGAAGATGGTGCGCTCCTGGACGTAGCCTTCGGGCATGGCGGACTTGAAGAAGTCGTGCTGCTTCA
TGTGGTCGGGGTAGCGGCTGAAGCACTGCACGCCGTAGGTCAGGGTGGTCACGAGGGTGGGCCAGGGCAC
GGGCAGCTTGCCGGTGGTGCAGATGAACTTCAGGGTCAGCTTGCCGTAGGTGGCATCGCCCTCGCCCTCG
CCGGACACGCTGAACTTGTGGCCGTTTACGTCGCCGTCCAGCTCGACCAGGATGGGCACCACCCCGGTGA
ACAGCTCCTCGCCCTTGCTCACCATGGTGGCGACCGGTGGATCCCCGACTGCAGAATTCAATCGATGTTC
GAATCCCAATTCTTTGCCAAAGTGATGGGCCAGCACACAGACCAGCACGTTGCCCAGGAGCTGTGGGAGG
AAGATAAGAGGTATGAACATGATTAGCAAAAGGGCCTAGCTTGGACTCAGAATAATCCAGCCTTATCCCA
ACCATAAAATAAAAGCAGAATGGTAGCTGGATTGTAGCTGCTATTAGCAATATGAAACCTCTTACATCAG
TTACAATTTATATGCAGAAATATTTATATGCAGAAATATTGCTATTGCCTTAACCCAGAAATTATCACTG
TTATTCTTTAGAATGGTGCAAAGAGGCATGATACATTGTATCATTATTGCCCTGAAAGAAAGAGATTAGG
GAAAGTATTAGAAATAAGATAAACAAAAAAGTATATTAAAAGAAGAAAGCATTTTTTGTGGGCCTATAGA
CTCTATAGGCGGTACTTACGTCACTCTTGGCACGGGGAATCCGCGTTCCAATGCACCGTTCCCGGCCGGG
ATTCGAATCCGCGGAGGCTGGATCGGTCCCGGTGTCTTCTATGGAGGTCAAAACAGCGTGGATGGCGTCT
CCAGGCGATCTGACGGTTCACTAAACGAGCTCTGCTTATATAGACCTCCCACCGTACACGCCTACCGCCC
ATTTGCGTCAATGGGGCGGAGTTGTTACGACATTTTGGAAAGTCCCGTTGATTTTGGTGCCAAAACAAAC
TCCCATTGACGTCAATGGGGTGGAGACTTGGAAATCCCCGTGAGTCAAACCGCTATCCACGCCCATTGAT
GTACTGCCAAAACCGCATCACCATGGTAATAGCGATGACTAATACGTAGATGTACTGCCAAGTAGGAAAG
TCCCATAAGGTCATGTACTGGGCATAATGCCAGGCGGGCCATTTACCGTCATTGACGTCAATAGGGGGCG
TACTTGGCATATGATACACTTGATGTACTGCCAAGTGGGCAGTTTACCGTAAATACTCCACCCATTGACG
TCAATGGAAAGTCCCTATTGGCGTTACTATGGGAACATACGTCATTATTGACGTCAATGGGCGGGGGTCG
TTGGGCGGTCAGCCAGGCGGGCCATTTACCGTAAGTTATGTAACGCGGAACTCCATATATGGGCTATGAA
CTAATGACCCCGTAATTGATTACTATTAATAACTAGACGCGTGCGGCCGCAGGAACCCCTAGTGATGGAG
TTGGCCACTCCCTCTCTGCGCGCTCGCTCGCTCACTGAGGCCGGGCGACCAAAGGTCGCCCGACGCCCGG
GCGGCCTCAGTGAGCGAGCGAGCGCGCAGCTGCCTGCAGGACATGTGAGCAAAAGGCCAGCAAAAGGCCA
GGAACCGTAAAAAGGCCGCGTTGCTGGCGTTTTTCCATAGGCTCCGCCCCCCTGACGAGCATCACAAAAA
TCGACGCTCAAGTCAGAGGTGGCGAAACCCGACAGGACTATAAAGATACCAGGCGTTTCCCCCTGGAAGC
TCCCTCGTGCGCTCTCCTGTTCCGACCCTGCCGCTTACCGGATACCTGTCCGCCTTTCTCCCTTCGGGAA
GCGTGGCGCTTTCTCATAGCTCACGCTGTAGGTATCTCAGTTCGGTGTAGGTCGTTCGCTCCAAGCTGGG
CTGTGTGCACGAACCCCCCGTTCAGCCCGACCGCTGCGCCTTATCCGGTAACTATCGTCTTGAGTCCAAC
CCGGTAAGACACGACTTATCGCCACTGGCAGCAGCCACTGGTAACAGGATTAGCAGAGCGAGGTATGTAG
GCGGTGCTACAGAGTTCTTGAAGTGGTGGCCTAACTACGGCTACACTAGAAGAACAGTATTTGGTATCTG
CGCTCTGCTGAAGCCAGTTACCTTCGGAAAAAGAGTTGGTAGCTCTTGATCCGGCAAACAAACCACCGCT
GGTAGCGGTGGTTTTTTTGTTTGCAAGCAGCAGATTACGCGCAGAAAAAAAGGATCTCAAGAAGATCCTT
TGATCTTTTCTACGGGGTCTGACGCTCAGTGGAACGAAAACTCACGTTAAGGGATTTTGGTCATGAGATT
ATCAAAAAGGATCTTCACCTAGATCCTTTTAAATTAAAAATGAAGTTTTAAATCAATCTAAAGTATATAT
GAGTAAACTTGGTCTGACAGTTACCAATGCTTAATCAGTGAGGCACCTATCTCAGCGATCTGTCTATTTC
GTTCATCCATAGTTGCCTGACTCCCCGTCGTGTAGATAACTACGATACGGGAGGGCTTACCATCTGGCCC
CAGTGCTGCAATGATACCGCGAGACCCACGCTCACCGGCTCCAGATTTATCAGCAATAAACCAGCCAGCC
GGAAGGGCCGAGCGCAGAAGTGGTCCTGCAACTTTATCCGCCTCCATCCAGTCTATTAATTGTTGCCGGG
AAGCTAGAGTAAGTAGTTCGCCAGTTAATAGTTTGCGCAACGTTGTTGCCATTGCTACAGGCATCGTGGT
GTCACGCTCGTCGTTTGGTATGGCTTCATTCAGCTCCGGTTCCCAACGATCAAGGCGAGTTACATGATCC
CCCATGTTGTGCAAAAAAGCGGTTAGCTCCTTCGGTCCTCCGATCGTTGTCAGAAGTAAGTTGGCCGCAG
TGTTATCACTCATGGTTATGGCAGCACTGCATAATTCTCTTACTGTCATGCCATCCGTAAGATGCTTTTC
TGTGACTGGTGAGTACTCAACCAAGTCATTCTGAGAATAGTGTATGCGGCGACCGAGTTGCTCTTGCCCG
GCGTCAATACGGGATAATACCGCGCCACATAGCAGAACTTTAAAAGTGCTCATCATTGGAAAACGTTCTT
CGGGGCGAAAACTCTCAAGGATCTTACCGCTGTTGAGATCCAGTTCGATGTAACCCACTCGTGCACCCAA
CTGATCTTCAGCATCTTTTACTTTCACCAGCGTTTCTGGGTGAGCAAAAACAGGAAGGCAAAATGCCGCA
AAAAAGGGAATAAGGGCGACACGGAAATGTTGAATACTCATACTCTTCCTTTTTCAATATTATTGAAGCA
TTTATCAGGGTTATTGTCTCATGAGCGGATACATATTTGAATGTATTTAGAAAAATAAACAAATAGGGGT
TCCGCGCACATTTCCCCGAAAAGTGCCACCTGACGTCTAAGAAACCATTATTATCATGACATTAACCTAT
AAAAATAGGCGTATCACGAGGCCCTTTCGTCTCGCGCGTTTCGGTGATGACGGTGAAAACCTCTGACACA
TGCAGCTCCCGGAGACGGTCACAGCTTGTCTGTAAGCGGATGCCGGGAGCAGACAAGCCCGTCAGGGCGC
GTCAGCGGGTGTTGGCGGGTGTCGGGGCTGGCTTAACTATGCGGCATCAGAGCAGATTGTACTGAGAGTG
CACCATAAAATTGTAAACGTTAATATTTTGTTAAAATTCGCGTTAAATTTTTGTTAAATCAGCTCATTTT
TTAACCAATAGACCGAAATCGGCAAAATCCCTTATAAATCAAAAGAATAGCCCGAGATAGAGT
[37 nt withheld, positions 4824-4860]
AAAGAACGTGGACTCCAACGTCAAAGG
[141 nt withheld, positions 4888-5028]
G
[46 nt withheld, positions 5030-5075]
A
[95 nt withheld, positions 5077-5171]
TATGCGGTGTGAAATACCGCACAGATGCGTAAGGAGAAAATACCGCATCAGGCGCCCCTGCAGGCAGCTG
CGCGCTCGCTCGCTCACTGAGGCCGCCCGGGCAAAGCCCGGGCGTCGGGCGACCTTTGGTCGCCCGGCCT
CAGTGAGCGAGCGAGCGCGCAGAGAGGGAGTGGCCAACTCCATCACTAGGGGTTCCTGCGGCCGCTCGGT
CCGCACGTGGTTACCGGTACCGCCGCGGCCGCAAGAATTAAAAAACCTCCCACACCTCCCCCTGAACCTG
AAACATAAAATGAATGCAATTGTTGTTGTTAACTTGTTTATTGCAGCTTATAATGGTTACAAATAAAGCA
ATAGCATCACAAATTTCACAAATAAAGCATTTTTTTCACTGCATTCTAGTTGTGGTTTGTCCAAACTCAT
CAATGTATCTTATCATGTCTGGATCTACGTATTATCTAGAAAAATTGAACTGGTTAGTGGATCTGGGATG
ACAGGAAGTCCCAGATCCACTAACCAGTTCACAAACAAGGCTTTTCTCCAAGGGATATTTATAGTCTCAA
AACACACAATTACTTTACAGTTAGGGTGAGTTTCCTTTTGTGCTGTTTTTTAAAATAATAATTTAGTATT
TGTATCTCTTATAGAAATCCAAGCCTATCATGTAAAATGTAGCTAGTATTAAAAAGAACAGATTATCTGT
CTTTTATCGCACATTAAGCCTCTATAGTTACTAGGAAATATTATATGCAAATTAACCGGGGCAGGGGAGT
AGCCGAGCTTCTCCCACAAGTCTGTGCGAGGGGGCCGGCGCGGGCCTAGAGATGGCGGCGTCGGATAAGC
TTGGCCTAGATGGCCT
